Addgene plasmid #204558: pGEX6p-1-UFBP1
Purpose: Expresses GST-tagged UFBP1 in E.coli
Depositing lab: Masaaki Komatsu. Depositing organization: Juntendo University. Publication: The UFM1 system regulates ER-phagy through the ufmylation of CYB5R3. Ishimura R, El-Gowily AH, Noshiro D, Komatsu-Hirota S, Ono Y, Shindo M, Hatta T, Abe M, Uemura T, Lee-Okada HC, Mohamed TM, Yokomizo T, Ueno T, Sakimura K, Natsume T, Sorimachi H, Inada T, Waguri S, Noda NN, Komatsu M. Nat Commun. 2022 Dec 21;13(1):7857. doi: 10.1038/s41467-022-35501-0. PubMed 36543799.
Backbone
  Vector backbone: pGEX6p-1
  Vector type: Bacterial Expression
Growth in bacteria
  Bacterial resistance: Ampicillin, 100 μg/mL
  Growth temperature: 37°C
  Growth strain: DH5alpha
  Copy number: High Copy
Gene/Insert
  Gene/Insert name: UFBP1
  Species: H. sapiens (human)
  Mutation: none
  Entrez Gene: DDRGK1 (a.k.a. C20orf116, SEMDSH, UFBP1, dJ1187M17.3)
  Cloning method: Restriction Enzyme; 5′ cloning site Unknown (unknown if destroyed); 3′ cloning site Unknown (unknown if destroyed)
Terms and licenses: Academic/Nonprofit Terms; Industry Terms: Not Available to Industry
How to cite: pGEX6p-1-UFBP1 was a gift from Masaaki Komatsu (Addgene plasmid # 204558 ; http://n2t.net/addgene:204558 ; RRID:Addgene_204558)
