[The description below was written by a language model from this plasmid's Addgene catalogue record and pLannotate feature annotations shown in this document.]
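Description:
pGEX6p-1-UFBP1 is a bacterial expression plasmid built on the pGEX6p-1 backbone for producing human UFBP1 (the product of the DDRGK1 gene, also known as C20orf116) as a glutathione S-transferase fusion in E. coli. It replicates from a high-copy ColE1/pMB1-type origin and is selected with ampicillin through the β-lactamase gene and its native promoter. The annotated full sequence is about 5.9 kb and also shows small remnants of pBR322-derived elements (rop and bom fragments), along with a lac promoter/operator and lacZα segment downstream of lacI, which are backbone carry-overs rather than functional parts of the expression unit.

The expression cassette is driven by the tac promoter, a strong trp/lac hybrid, followed by a lac operator. The plasmid carries its own lacI gene with its promoter, so the lac repressor keeps transcription low until it is relieved with IPTG. Downstream lies the Schistosoma japonicum GST coding sequence, followed after a short linker by the DDRGK1 open reading frame, which the record lists as unmutated. In pGEX-6P vectors this linker normally encodes a PreScission protease recognition site that allows the tag to be removed, although that site is not annotated in the feature table. The restriction sites used for cloning are not recorded. The GST moiety permits affinity capture on glutathione resin, making the construct suited to purifying recombinant UFBP1 or using it in pull-down and in vitro biochemical assays. The associated work concerns the UFM1 conjugation system and its role in ER-phagy.
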