Features (pLannotate 1.2.2; 17 found; start..end, strand, type, name):
     21..137     -  CDS            yciV (fragment): RNAAM_ECOLI - Also known as trpH From Escherichia coli (strain K12).
    213..241     +  promoter       tac promoter: strong E. coli promoter; hybrid between the trp and lac UV5 promoters
    249..265     +  protein_bind   lac operator: The lac repressor binds to the lac operator to inhibit transcription in E. coli. This inhibition can be relieved by adding lactose or isopropyl-β-D-thiogalactopyranoside (IPTG). lac repressor encoded by lacI
    288..941     +  CDS            GST26_SCHJA: Experimental evidence at protein level: Swiss-Prot protein existence level 1. GST isoenzymes appear to play a central role in the parasite detoxification system. Other functions are also suspected including a role in increasing the solubility of haematin in the parasite gut. From Schistosoma japonicum (Blood fluke).
    981..1922    +  CDS            DDRGK1: DDRGK_HUMAN - Also known as C20orf116 From Homo sapiens (Human).
   1971..2010    +  CDS            rop (fragment): Rop protein, which maintains plasmids at low copy number; rop
   2112..2152    +  misc_feature   bom (fragment): basis of mobility region from pBR322
   2257..2361    +  promoter       AmpR promoter: bla
   2362..3222    +  CDS            AmpR: β-lactamase; bla; confers resistance to ampicillin, carbenicillin, and related antibiotics
   3393..3981    +  rep_origin     ori: high-copy-number ColE1/pMB1/pBR322/pUC origin of replication
   4167..4218    -  misc_feature   bom (fragment): basis of mobility region from pBR322
   4225..4302    +  promoter       lacI promoter: lacI
   4303..5385    +  CDS            lacI: lac repressor; lacI; The lac repressor binds to the lac operator to inhibit transcription in E. coli. This inhibition can be relieved by adding lactose or isopropyl-β-D-thiogalactopyranoside (IPTG).
   5398..5419    +  protein_bind   CAP binding site: CAP binding activates transcription in the presence of cAMP. E. coli catabolite activator protein
   5434..5464    +  promoter       lac promoter: promoter for the E. coli lac operon
   5472..5488    +  protein_bind   lac operator: The lac repressor binds to the lac operator to inhibit transcription in E. coli. This inhibition can be relieved by adding lactose or isopropyl-β-D-thiogalactopyranoside (IPTG). lac repressor encoded by lacI
   5508..5681    +  CDS            lacZα: LacZα fragment of β-galactosidase; lacZ fragment
>Addgene plasmid #204558 | pGEX6p-1-UFBP1 | addgene full sequence | sequence record 403795 | Addgene NGS Result
ACGCGAATTATTTTTGATGGCGTTGGAATTAGCTTATCGACTGCACGGTGCACCAATGCTTCTGGCGTCA
GGCAGCCATCGGAAGCTGTGGTATGGCTGTGCAGGTCGTAAATCACTGCATAATTCGTGTCGCTCAAGGC
GCACTCCCGTTCTGGATAATGTTTTTTGCGCCGACATCATAACGGTTCTGGCAAATATTCTGAAATGAGC
TGTTGACAATTAATCATCGGCTCGTATAATGTGTGGAATTGTGAGCGGATAACAATTTCACACAGGAAAC
AGTATTCATGTCCCCTATACTAGGTTATTGGAAAATTAAGGGCCTTGTGCAACCCACTCGACTTCTTTTG
GAATATCTTGAAGAAAAATATGAAGAGCATTTGTATGAGCGCGATGAAGGTGATAAATGGCGAAACAAAA
AGTTTGAATTGGGTTTGGAGTTTCCCAATCTTCCTTATTATATTGATGGTGATGTTAAATTAACACAGTC
TATGGCCATCATACGTTATATAGCTGACAAGCACAACATGTTGGGTGGTTGTCCAAAAGAGCGTGCAGAG
ATTTCAATGCTTGAAGGAGCGGTTTTGGATATTAGATACGGTGTTTCGAGAATTGCATATAGTAAAGACT
TTGAAACTCTCAAAGTTGATTTTCTTAGCAAGCTACCTGAAATGCTGAAAATGTTCGAAGATCGTTTATG
TCATAAAACATATTTAAATGGTGATCATGTAACCCATCCTGACTTCATGTTGTATGACGCTCTTGATGTT
GTTTTATACATGGACCCAATGTGCCTGGATGCGTTCCCAAAATTAGTTTGTTTTAAAAAACGTATTGAAG
CTATCCCACAAATTGATAAGTACTTGAAATCCAGCAAGTATATAGCATGGCCTTTGCAGGGCTGGCAAGC
CACGTTTGGTGGTGGCGACCATCCTCCAAAATCGGATCTGGAAGTTCTGTTCCAGGGGCCCCTGGGATCC
ATGGTGGCGCCTGTGTGGTACTTGGTAGCGGCGGCTCTGCTAGTCGGCTTTATCCTCTTCCTGACTCGCA
GCCGGGGCCGGGCGGCATCAGCCGGCCAAGAGCCACTGCACAATGAGGAGCTGGCAGGAGCAGGCCGGGT
GGCCCAGCCTGGGCCCCTGGAGCCTGAGGAGCCGAGAGCTGGAGGCAGGCCTCGGCGCCGGAGGGACCTG
GGCAGCCGCCTACAGGCCCAGCGTCGAGCCCAGCGGGTGGCCTGGGCAGAAGCAGATGAGAACGAGGAGG
AAGCTGTCATCCTAGCCCAGGAGGAGGAAGGTGTCGAGAAGCCAGCGGAAACTCACCTGTCGGGGAAAAT
TGGAGCTAAGAAACTGCGGAAGCTGGAGGAGAAACAAGCGCGAAAGGCCCAGCGTGAGGCAGAGGAGGCT
GAACGTGAGGAGCGGAAACGACTCGAGTCCCAGCGCGAAGCTGAGTGGAAGAAGGAGGAGGAGCGGCTTC
GCCTGGAGGAGGAGCAGAAGGAGGAGGAGGAGAGGAAGGCCCGCGAGGAGCAGGCCCAGCGGGAGCATGA
GGAGTACCTGAAACTGAAGGAGGCCTTTGTGGTGGAGGAGGAAGGCGTAGGAGAGACCATGACTGAGGAA
CAGTCCCAGAGCTTCCTGACAGAGTTCATCAACTACATCAAGCAGTCCAAGGTTGTGCTCTTGGAAGACC
TGGCTTCCCAGGTGGGCCTACGCACTCAGGACACCATAAATCGCATCCAGGACCTGCTGGCTGAGGGGAC
TATAACAGGTGTGATTGACGACCGGGGCAAGTTCATCTACATAACCCCAGAGGAACTGGCCGCCGTGGCC
AACTTCATCCGACAGCGGGGCCGGGTGTCCATCGCCGAGCTTGCCCAAGCCAGCAACTCCCTCATCGCCT
GGGGCCGGGAGTCCCCTGCCCAAGCCCCAGCCTGAGAACCCGGGTCGACTCGAGCGGCCGCATCGTGACT
GACTGACGATCTGCCTCGCGCGTTTCGGTGATGACGGTGAAAACCTCTGACACATGCAGCTCCCGGAGAC
GGTCACAGCTTGTCTGTAAGCGGATGCCGGGAGCAGACAAGCCCGTCAGGGCGCGTCAGCGGGTGTTGGC
GGGTGTCGGGGCGCAGCCATGACCCAGTCACGTAGCGATAGCGGAGTGTATAATTCTTGAAGACGAAAGG
GCCTCGTGATACGCCTATTTTTATAGGTTAATGTCATGATAATAATGGTTTCTTAGACGTCAGGTGGCAC
TTTTCGGGGAAATGTGCGCGGAACCCCTATTTGTTTATTTTTCTAAATACATTCAAATATGTATCCGCTC
ATGAGACAATAACCCTGATAAATGCTTCAATAATATTGAAAAAGGAAGAGTATGAGTATTCAACATTTCC
GTGTCGCCCTTATTCCCTTTTTTGCGGCATTTTGCCTTCCTGTTTTTGCTCACCCAGAAACGCTGGTGAA
AGTAAAAGATGCTGAAGATCAGTTGGGTGCACGAGTGGGTTACATCGAACTGGATCTCAACAGCGGTAAG
ATCCTTGAGAGTTTTCGCCCCGAAGAACGTTTTCCAATGATGAGCACTTTTAAAGTTCTGCTATGTGGCG
CGGTATTATCCCGTGTTGACGCCGGGCAAGAGCAACTCGGTCGCCGCATACACTATTCTCAGAATGACTT
GGTTGAGTACTCACCAGTCACAGAAAAGCATCTTACGGATGGCATGACAGTAAGAGAATTATGCAGTGCT
GCCATAACCATGAGTGATAACACTGCGGCCAACTTACTTCTGACAACGATCGGAGGACCGAAGGAGCTAA
CCGCTTTTTTGCACAACATGGGGGATCATGTAACTCGCCTTGATCGTTGGGAACCGGAGCTGAATGAAGC
CATACCAAACGACGAGCGTGACACCACGATGCCTGCAGCAATGGCAACAACGTTGCGCAAACTATTAACT
GGCGAACTACTTACTCTAGCTTCCCGGCAACAATTAATAGACTGGATGGAGGCGGATAAAGTTGCAGGAC
CACTTCTGCGCTCGGCCCTTCCGGCTGGCTGGTTTATTGCTGATAAATCTGGAGCCGGTGAGCGTGGGTC
TCGCGGTATCATTGCAGCACTGGGGCCAGATGGTAAGCCCTCCCGTATCGTAGTTATCTACACGACGGGG
AGTCAGGCAACTATGGATGAACGAAATAGACAGATCGCTGAGATAGGTGCCTCACTGATTAAGCATTGGT
AACTGTCAGACCAAGTTTACTCATATATACTTTAGATTGATTTAAAACTTCATTTTTAATTTAAAAGGAT
CTAGGTGAAGATCCTTTTTGATAATCTCATGACCAAAATCCCTTAACGTGAGTTTTCGTTCCACTGAGCG
TCAGACCCCGTAGAAAAGATCAAAGGATCTTCTTGAGATCCTTTTTTTCTGCGCGTAATCTGCTGCTTGC
AAACAAAAAAACCACCGCTACCAGCGGTGGTTTGTTTGCCGGATCAAGAGCTACCAACTCTTTTTCCGAA
GGTAACTGGCTTCAGCAGAGCGCAGATACCAAATACTGTCCTTCTAGTGTAGCCGTAGTTAGGCCACCAC
TTCAAGAACTCTGTAGCACCGCCTACATACCTCGCTCTGCTAATCCTGTTACCAGTGGCTGCTGCCAGTG
GCGATAAGTCGTGTCTTACCGGGTTGGACTCAAGACGATAGTTACCGGATAAGGCGCAGCGGTCGGGCTG
AACGGGGGGTTCGTGCACACAGCCCAGCTTGGAGCGAACGACCTACACCGAACTGAGATACCTACAGCGT
GAGCTATGAGAAAGCGCCACGCTTCCCGAAGGGAGAAAGGCGGACAGGTATCCGGTAAGCGGCAGGGTCG
GAACAGGAGAGCGCACGAGGGAGCTTCCAGGGGGAAACGCCTGGTATCTTTATAGTCCTGTCGGGTTTCG
CCACCTCTGACTTGAGCGTCGATTTTTGTGATGCTCGTCAGGGGGGCGGAGCCTATGGAAAAACGCCAGC
AACGCGGCCTTTTTACGGTTCCTGGCCTTTTGCTGGCCTTTTGCTCACATGTTCTTTCCTGCGTTATCCC
CTGATTCTGTGGATAACCGTATTACCGCCTTTGAGTGAGCTGATACCGCTCGCCGCAGCCGAACGACCGA
GCGCAGCGAGTCAGTGAGCGAGGAAGCGGAAGAGCGCCTGATGCGGTATTTTCTCCTTACGCATCTGTGC
GGTATTTCACACCGCATAAATTCCGACACCATCGAATGGCGCAAAACCTTTCGCGGTATGGCATGATAGC
GCCCGGAAGAGAGTCAATTCAGGGTGGTGAATGTGAAACCAGTAACGTTATACGATGTCGCAGAGTATGC
CGGTGTCTCTTATCAGACCGTTTCCCGCGTGGTGAACCAGGCCAGCCACGTTTCTGCGAAAACGCGGGAA
AAAGTGGAAGCGGCGATGGCGGAGCTGAATTACATTCCCAACCGCGTGGCACAACAACTGGCGGGCAAAC
AGTCGTTGCTGATTGGCGTTGCCACCTCCAGTCTGGCCCTGCACGCGCCGTCGCAAATTGTCGCGGCGAT
TAAATCTCGCGCCGATCAACTGGGTGCCAGCGTGGTGGTGTCGATGGTAGAACGAAGCGGCGTCGAAGCC
TGTAAAGCGGCGGTGCACAATCTTCTCGCGCAACGCGTCAGTGGGCTGATCATTAACTATCCGCTGGATG
ACCAGGATGCCATTGCTGTGGAAGCTGCCTGCACTAATGTTCCGGCGTTATTTCTTGATGTCTCTGACCA
GACACCCATCAACAGTATTATTTTCTCCCATGAAGACGGTACGCGACTGGGCGTGGAGCATCTGGTCGCA
TTGGGTCACCAGCAAATCGCGCTGTTAGCGGGCCCATTAAGTTCTGTCTCGGCGCGTCTGCGTCTGGCTG
GCTGGCATAAATATCTCACTCGCAATCAAATTCAGCCGATAGCGGAACGGGAAGGCGACTGGAGTGCCAT
GTCCGGTTTTCAACAAACCATGCAAATGCTGAATGAGGGCATCGTTCCCACTGCGATGCTGGTTGCCAAC
GATCAGATGGCGCTGGGCGCAATGCGCGCCATTACCGAGTCCGGGCTGCGCGTTGGTGCGGATATCTCGG
TAGTGGGATACGACGATACCGAAGACAGCTCATGTTATATCCCGCCGTTAACCACCATCAAACAGGATTT
TCGCCTGCTGGGGCAAACCAGCGTGGACCGCTTGCTGCAACTCTCTCAGGGCCAGGCGGTGAAGGGCAAT
CAGCTGTTGCCCGTCTCACTGGTGAAAAGAAAAACCACGCTAGCGCCCAATACGCAAACCGCCTCTCCCC
GCGCGTTGGCCGATTCATTAATGCAGCTGGCACGACAGGTTTCCCGACTGGAAAGCGGGCAGTGAGCGCA
ACGCAATTAATGTAAGTTAGCTCACTCATTAGGCACCCCAGGCTTTACACTTTATGCTTCCGGCTCGTAT
GTTGTGTGGAATTGTGAGCGGATAACAATTTCACACAGGAAACAGCTATGACCATGATTACGGATTCACT
GGCCGTCGTTTTACAACGTCGTGACTGGGAAAACCCTGGCGTTACCCAACTTAATCGCCTTGCAGCACAT
CCCCCTTTCGCCAGCTGGCGTAATAGCGAAGAGGCCCGCACCGATCGCCCTTCCCAACAGTTGCGCAGCC
TGAATGGCGAATGGCGCTTTGCCTGGTTTCCGGCACCAGAAGCGGTGCCGGAAAGCTGGCTGGAGTGCGA
TCTTCCTGAGGCCGATACTGTCGTCGTCCCCTCAAACTGGCAGATGCACGGTTACGATGCGCCCATCTAC
ACCAACGTGACCTATCCCATTACGGTCAATCCGCCGTTTGTTCCCACGGAGAATCCGACGGGTTGTTACT
CGCTCACATTTAATGTTGATGAAAGCTGGCTACAGGAAGGCCAG
